Addgene plasmid #196889: pCAG-lox-roxSTOProx-lyn-mScarlet-pA-lox
Purpose: Dre-activated Cre-inactivated expression of lyn-mScarlet reporter.
Depositing lab: Frank Bradke. Depositing organization: Deutsches Zentrum fuer Neurodegenerative Erkrankungen (DZNE). Publication: Centrosomal microtubule nucleation regulates radial migration of projection neurons independently of polarization in the developing brain. Vinopal S, Dupraz S, Alfadil E, Pietralla T, Bendre S, Stiess M, Falk S, Camargo Ortega G, Maghelli N, Tolic IM, Smejkal J, Gotz M, Bradke F. Neuron. 2023 Apr 19;111(8):1241-1263.e16. doi: 10.1016/j.neuron.2023.01.020. Epub 2023 Feb 15. PubMed 36796357.
Backbone
  Vector backbone: pCAG-lox
  Backbone size w/o insert (bp): 5742
  Vector type: Mammalian Expression, Cre/Lox ; Dre/Rox
Growth in bacteria
  Bacterial resistance: Ampicillin, 100 μg/mL
  Growth temperature: 37°C
  Growth strain: DH5alpha
  Copy number: High Copy
Gene/Insert
  Gene/Insert name: lyn-mScarlet
  Species: Synthetic
  Insert size (bp): 741
  Promoter: Quimeric CAG
  Cloning method: Gibson Cloning
  Sequencing primers: 5′ pCAG forward (5'-GCAACGTGCTGGTTATTGTG-3'); 3′ M13_ (-20) forward primer (5'-GTAAAACGACGGCCAGT-3')
Terms and licenses: Academic/Nonprofit Terms; Industry Terms: Not Available to Industry
Depositor comments: Membrane targetting sequence is Lyn (MGCIKSKRKD)
How to cite: pCAG-lox-roxSTOProx-lyn-mScarlet-pA-lox was a gift from Frank Bradke (Addgene plasmid # 196889 ; http://n2t.net/addgene:196889 ; RRID:Addgene_196889)
