[The description below was written by a language model from this plasmid's Addgene catalogue record and pLannotate feature annotations shown in this document.]
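Description:
pCAG-lox-roxSTOProx-lyn-mScarlet-pA-lox is a mammalian expression plasmid that acts as a dual-recombinase reporter: a membrane-targeted red fluorescent protein is switched on by Dre and switched off by Cre. It is built on a pCAG-lox backbone and propagated in E. coli as a high-copy plasmid through a ColE1/pUC-type origin with ampicillin selection (AmpR). An f1 origin and remnants of a lac/lacZα cloning region are also present as backbone carry-over.

Expression is driven by the composite CAG promoter, annotated here as the CMV enhancer, the chicken β-actin promoter and a chimeric β-actin/β-globin intron. Downstream, two loxP sites in the same orientation bracket the whole payload. Inside them lies a transcriptional STOP cassette made of three tandem SV40 polyadenylation signals, each preceded by a short SV40 large T antigen-derived fragment. This is followed by the lyn-mScarlet coding sequence and a bGH polyadenylation signal. According to the construct name, the STOP cassette is flanked by rox sites, although the automated feature table does not annotate them. The same is true of the short Lyn membrane-targeting motif, which the depositor states is fused to the N-terminus of mScarlet.

In the unrecombined state, the triple poly(A) block terminates transcription before the reporter. Dre excises the rox-flanked STOP, allowing CAG-driven expression of lyn-mScarlet, which labels the plasma membrane. Cre deletes everything between the loxP sites, including the reporter, and so extinguishes expression. This logic suits sequential or intersectional marking of cells. The associated publication concerns radial migration and polarization of projection neurons in the developing brain, but the record does not state a delivery method.
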