Features (pLannotate 1.2.2; 23 found; start..end, strand, type, name):
      6..385     +  enhancer       CMV enhancer: human cytomegalovirus immediate early enhancer
    387..664     +  promoter       chicken β-actin promoter: No description available
    665..1681    +  intron         chimeric intron: chimera between introns from chicken β-actin and rabbit β-globin
   1694..1712    +  promoter       T7 promoter: promoter for bacteriophage T7 RNA polymerase
   1741..1774    -  protein_bind   loxP: Cre-mediated recombination occurs in the 8-bp core sequence (GCATACAT). Cre recombinase
   1908..1991    +  CDS            large T antigen (fragment): large T antigen from SV40 (simian virus 40)
   2014..2148    +  polyA_signal   SV40 poly(A) signal: SV40 polyadenylation signal
   2162..2245    +  CDS            large T antigen (fragment): large T antigen from SV40 (simian virus 40)
   2268..2402    +  polyA_signal   SV40 poly(A) signal: SV40 polyadenylation signal
   2416..2499    +  CDS            large T antigen (fragment): large T antigen from SV40 (simian virus 40)
   2522..2656    +  polyA_signal   SV40 poly(A) signal: SV40 polyadenylation signal
   2782..3476    +  CDS            mScarlet (fragment): bright monomeric red fluorescent protein evolved from a synthetic template (Bindels et al., 2016)
   3501..3725    +  polyA_signal   bGH poly(A) signal: bovine growth hormone polyadenylation signal
   3759..3792    -  protein_bind   loxP: Cre-mediated recombination occurs in the 8-bp core sequence (GCATACAT). Cre recombinase
   3849..4003    +  CDS            lacZα (fragment): LacZα fragment of β-galactosidase; lacZ fragment
   4034..4462    -  rep_origin     f1 ori (sequence partly withheld): f1 bacteriophage origin of replication; arrow indicates direction of (+) strand synthesis
   4489..4593    +  promoter       AmpR promoter: bla
   4594..5454    +  CDS            AmpR: β-lactamase; bla; confers resistance to ampicillin, carbenicillin, and related antibiotics
   5625..6213    +  rep_origin     ori: high-copy-number ColE1/pMB1/pBR322/pUC origin of replication
   6396..6488    +  CDS            lacI (fragment): lac repressor; lacI; The lac repressor binds to the lac operator to inhibit transcription in E. coli. This inhibition can be relieved by adding lactose or isopropyl-β-D-thiogalactopyranoside (IPTG).
   6501..6522    +  protein_bind   CAP binding site: CAP binding activates transcription in the presence of cAMP. E. coli catabolite activator protein
   6537..6567    +  promoter       lac promoter: promoter for the E. coli lac operon
   6575..6591    +  protein_bind   lac operator: The lac repressor binds to the lac operator to inhibit transcription in E. coli. This inhibition can be relieved by adding lactose or isopropyl-β-D-thiogalactopyranoside (IPTG). lac repressor encoded by lacI
>Addgene plasmid #196889 | pCAG-lox-roxSTOProx-lyn-mScarlet-pA-lox | addgene full sequence | sequence record 442626 | Addgene NGS Result
GATTCGACATTGATTATTGACTAGTTATTAATAGTAATCAATTACGGGGTCATTAGTTCATAGCCCATAT
ATGGAGTTCCGCGTTACATAACTTACGGTAAATGGCCCGCCTGGCTGACCGCCCAACGACCCCCGCCCAT
TGACGTCAATAATGACGTATGTTCCCATAGTAACGCCAATAGGGACTTTCCATTGACGTCAATGGGTGGA
GTATTTACGGTAAACTGCCCACTTGGCAGTACATCAAGTGTATCATATGCCAAGTACGCCCCCTATTGAC
GTCAATGACGGTAAATGGCCCGCCTGGCATTATGCCCAGTACATGACCTTATGGGACTTTCCTACTTGGC
AGTACATCTACGTATTAGTCATCGCTATTACCATGGTCGAGGTGAGCCCCACGTTCTGCTTCACTCTCCC
CATCTCCCCCCCCTCCCCACCCCCAATTTTGTATTTATTTATTTTTTAATTATTTTGTGCAGCGATGGGG
GCGGGGGGGGGGGGGGGGCGCGCGCCAGGCGGGGCGGGGCGGGGCGAGGGGCGGGGCGGGGCGAGGCGGA
GAGGTGCGGCGGCAGCCAATCAGAGCGGCGCGCTCCGAAAGTTTCCTTTTATGGCGAGGCGGCGGCGGCG
GCGGCCCTATAAAAAGCGAAGCGCGCGGCGGGCGGGAGTCGCTGCGCGCTGCCTTCGCCCCGTGCCCCGC
TCCGCCGCCGCCTCGCGCCGCCCGCCCCGGCTCTGACTGACCGCGTTACTCCCACAGGTGAGCGGGCGGG
ACGGCCCTTCTCCTCCGGGCTGTAATTAGCGCTTGGTTTAATGACGGCTTGTTTCTTTTCTGTGGCTGCG
TGAAAGCCTTGAGGGGCTCCGGGAGGGCCCTTTGTGCGGGGGGAGCGGCTCGGGGGGTGCGTGCGTGTGT
GTGTGCGTGGGGAGCGCCGCGTGCGGCTCCGCGCTGCCCGGCGGCTGTGAGCGCTGCGGGCGCGGCGCGG
GGCTTTGTGCGCTCCGCAGTGTGCGCGAGGGGAGCGCGGCCGGGGGCGGTGCCCCGCGGTGCGGGGGGGG
CTGCGAGGGGAACAAAGGCTGCGTGCGGGGTGTGTGCGTGGGGGGGTGAGCAGGGGGTGTGGGCGCGTCG
GTCGGGCTGCAACCCCCCCTGCACCCCCCTCCCCGAGTTGCTGAGCACGGCCCGGCTTCGGGTGCGGGGC
TCCGTACGGGGCGTGGCGCGGGGCTCGCCGTGCCGGGCGGGGGGTGGCGGCAGGTGGGGGTGCCGGGCGG
GGCGGGGCCGCCTCGGGCCGGGGAGGGCTCGGGGGAGGGGCGCGGCGGCCCCCGGAGCGCCGGCGGCTGT
CGAGGCGCGGCGAGCCGCAGCCATTGCCTTTTATGGTAATCGTGCGAGAGGGCGCAGGGACTTCCTTTGT
CCCAAATCTGTGCGGAGCCGAAATCTGGGAGGCGCCGCCGCACCCCCTCTAGCGGGCGCGGGGCGAAGCG
GTGCGGCGCCGGCAGGAAGGAAATGGGCGGGGAGGGCCTTCGTGCGTCGCCGCGCCGCCGTCCCCTTCTC
CCTCTCCAGCCTCGGGGCTGTCCGCGGGGGGACGGCTGCCTTCGGGGGGGACGGGGCAGGGCGGGGTTCG
GCTTCTGGCGTGTGACCGGCGGCTCTAGAGCCTCTGCTAACCATGTTCATGCCTTCTTCTTTTTCCTACA
GATCCTTAATTAATAATACGACTCACTATAGGGGGTCGACCCGCCACCAATCATTTAAATATAACTTCGT
ATAATGTATGCTATACGAAGTTATTCGCGATGAATAAATGAAAGCTTGGGGGTCGACCCGCCACCTAACT
TTAAATAATTGGCATTATTTAAAGTTATCGCGATGAATAAATGAAAGCTTGCAGATCTGCGACTCTAGAG
GATCTGCGACTCTAGAGGATCATAATCAGCCATACCACATTTGTAGAGGTTTTACTTGCTTTAAAAAACC
TCCCACACCTCCCCCTGAACCTGAAACATAAAATGAATGCAATTGTTGTTGTTAACTTGTTTATTGCAGC
TTATAATGGTTACAAATAAAGCAATAGCATCACAAATTTCACAAATAAAGCATTTTTTTCACTGCATTCT
AGTTGTGGTTTGTCCAAACTCATCAATGTATCTTATCATGTCTGGATCTGCGACTCTAGAGGATCATAAT
CAGCCATACCACATTTGTAGAGGTTTTACTTGCTTTAAAAAACCTCCCACACCTCCCCCTGAACCTGAAA
CATAAAATGAATGCAATTGTTGTTGTTAACTTGTTTATTGCAGCTTATAATGGTTACAAATAAAGCAATA
GCATCACAAATTTCACAAATAAAGCATTTTTTTCACTGCATTCTAGTTGTGGTTTGTCCAAACTCATCAA
TGTATCTTATCATGTCTGGATCTGCGACTCTAGAGGATCATAATCAGCCATACCACATTTGTAGAGGTTT
TACTTGCTTTAAAAAACCTCCCACACCTCCCCCTGAACCTGAAACATAAAATGAATGCAATTGTTGTTGT
TAACTTGTTTATTGCAGCTTATAATGGTTACAAATAAAGCAATAGCATCACAAATTTCACAAATAAAGCA
TTTTTTTCACTGCATTCTAGTTGTGGTTTGTCCAAACTCATCAATGTATCTTATCATGTCTGGATCCCCA
TCAAGCTGATCCGGAACCCTTAATTAACTTTAAATAATTGGCATTATTTAAAGTTAGGCAGCCGCCCTGC
AGGCCACCATGGGATGTATTAAATCAAAAAGGAAAGACGGGGCCCGGTACCTGGTGAGCAAGGGCGAGGC
AGTGATCAAGGAGTTCATGCGGTTCAAGGTGCACATGGAGGGCTCCATGAACGGCCACGAGTTCGAGATC
GAGGGCGAGGGCGAGGGCCGCCCCTACGAGGGCACCCAGACCGCCAAGCTGAAGGTGACCAAGGGTGGCC
CCCTGCCCTTCTCCTGGGACATCCTGTCCCCTCAGTTCATGTACGGCTCCAGGGCCTTCACCAAGCACCC
CGCCGACATCCCCGACTACTATAAGCAGTCCTTCCCCGAGGGCTTCAAGTGGGAGCGCGTGATGAACTTC
GAGGACGGCGGCGCCGTGACCGTGACCCAGGACACCTCCCTGGAGGACGGCACCCTGATCTACAAGGTGA
AGCTCCGCGGCACCAACTTCCCTCCTGACGGCCCCGTAATGCAGAAGAAGACAATGGGCTGGGAAGCGTC
CACCGAGCGGTTGTACCCCGAGGACGGCGTGCTGAAGGGCGACATTAAGATGGCCCTGCGCCTGAAGGAC
GGCGGCCGCTACCTGGCGGACTTCAAGACCACCTACAAGGCCAAGAAGCCCGTGCAGATGCCCGGCGCCT
ACAACGTCGACCGCAAGTTGGACATCACCTCCCACAACGAGGACTACACCGTGGTGGAACAGTACGAACG
CTCCGAGGGCCGCCACTCCACCGGCGGCATGGACGAGCTGTACAAGTAAGAGCTCGCTGATCAGCCTCGA
CTGTGCCTTCTAGTTGCCAGCCATCTGTTGTTTGCCCCTCCCCCGTGCCTTCCTTGACCCTGGAAGGTGC
CACTCCCACTGTCCTTTCCTAATAAAATGAGGAAATTGCATCGCATTGTCTGAGTAGGTGTCATTCTATT
CTGGGGGGTGGGGTGGGGCAGGACAGCAAGGGGGAGGATTGGGAAGACAATAGCAGGCATGCTGGGGATG
CGGTGGGCTCTATGGGGATCCCCATCAAGCTGATCCGGAACCCTTAATATAACTTCGTATAATGTATGCT
ATACGAAGTTATTAGGTCCCTCGACCTGCAGCCCAAGCTAGATCGAATTTCGAGGCTAGAGCGGCCGCCA
CTGGCCGTCGTTTTACAACGTCGTGACTGGGAAAACCCTGGCGTTACCCAACTTAATCGCCTTGCAGCAC
ATCCCCCTTTCGCCAGCTGGCGTAATAGCGAAGAGGCCCGCACCGATCGCCCTTCCCAACAGTTGCGCAG
CCTGAATGGCGAATGGAAATTGTAAGCGTTAATATTTTGTTAAAATTCGCGTTAAATTTTTGTTAAATCA
GCTCATTTTTTAACCAATAGGCCGAAATCGGCAAAATCCCTTATAAATCAAAAGAATAGACCGAGATAGG
GT
[37 nt withheld, positions 4133-4169]
AAAGAACGTGGACTCCAACGTCAAAGG
[49 nt withheld, positions 4197-4245]
T
[91 nt withheld, positions 4247-4337]
G
[124 nt withheld, positions 4339-4462]
CAGGTGGCACTTTTCGGGGAAATGTGCGCGGAACCCCTATTTGTTTATTTTTCTAAATACATTCAAATAT
GTATCCGCTCATGAGACAATAACCCTGATAAATGCTTCAATAATATTGAAAAAGGAAGAGTATGAGTATT
CAACATTTCCGTGTCGCCCTTATTCCCTTTTTTGCGGCATTTTGCCTTCCTGTTTTTGCTCACCCAGAAA
CGCTGGTGAAAGTAAAAGATGCTGAAGATCAGTTGGGTGCACGAGTGGGTTACATCGAACTGGATCTCAA
CAGCGGTAAGATCCTTGAGAGTTTTCGCCCCGAAGAACGTTTTCCAATGATGAGCACTTTTAAAGTTCTG
CTATGTGGCGCGGTATTATCCCGTATTGACGCCGGGCAAGAGCAACTCGGTCGCCGCATACACTATTCTC
AGAATGACTTGGTTGAGTACTCACCAGTCACAGAAAAGCATCTTACGGATGGCATGACAGTAAGAGAATT
ATGCAGTGCTGCCATAACCATGAGTGATAACACTGCGGCCAACTTACTTCTGACAACGATCGGAGGACCG
AAGGAGCTAACCGCTTTTTTGCACAACATGGGGGATCATGTAACTCGCCTTGATCGTTGGGAACCGGAGC
TGAATGAAGCCATACCAAACGACGAGCGTGACACCACGATGCCTGTAGCAATGGCAACAACGTTGCGCAA
ACTATTAACTGGCGAACTACTTACTCTAGCTTCCCGGCAACAATTAATAGACTGGATGGAGGCGGATAAA
GTTGCAGGACCACTTCTGCGCTCGGCCCTTCCGGCTGGCTGGTTTATTGCTGATAAATCTGGAGCCGGTG
AGCGTGGGTCTCGCGGTATCATTGCAGCACTGGGGCCAGATGGTAAGCCCTCCCGTATCGTAGTTATCTA
CACGACGGGGAGTCAGGCAACTATGGATGAACGAAATAGACAGATCGCTGAGATAGGTGCCTCACTGATT
AAGCATTGGTAACTGTCAGACCAAGTTTACTCATATATACTTTAGATTGATTTAAAACTTCATTTTTAAT
TTAAAAGGATCTAGGTGAAGATCCTTTTTGATAATCTCATGACCAAAATCCCTTAACGTGAGTTTTCGTT
CCACTGAGCGTCAGACCCCGTAGAAAAGATCAAAGGATCTTCTTGAGATCCTTTTTTTCTGCGCGTAATC
TGCTGCTTGCAAACAAAAAAACCACCGCTACCAGCGGTGGTTTGTTTGCCGGATCAAGAGCTACCAACTC
TTTTTCCGAAGGTAACTGGCTTCAGCAGAGCGCAGATACCAAATACTGTTCTTCTAGTGTAGCCGTAGTT
AGGCCACCACTTCAAGAACTCTGTAGCACCGCCTACATACCTCGCTCTGCTAATCCTGTTACCAGTGGCT
GCTGCCAGTGGCGATAAGTCGTGTCTTACCGGGTTGGACTCAAGACGATAGTTACCGGATAAGGCGCAGC
GGTCGGGCTGAACGGGGGGTTCGTGCACACAGCCCAGCTTGGAGCGAACGACCTACACCGAACTGAGATA
CCTACAGCGTGAGCTATGAGAAAGCGCCACGCTTCCCGAAGGGAGAAAGGCGGACAGGTATCCGGTAAGC
GGCAGGGTCGGAACAGGAGAGCGCACGAGGGAGCTTCCAGGGGGAAACGCCTGGTATCTTTATAGTCCTG
TCGGGTTTCGCCACCTCTGACTTGAGCGTCGATTTTTGTGATGCTCGTCAGGGGGGCGGAGCCTATGGAA
AAACGCCAGCAACGCGGCCTTTTTACGGTTCCTGGCCTTTTGCTGGCCTTTTGCTCACATGTTCTTTCCT
GCGTTATCCCCTGATTCTGTGGATAACCGTATTACCGCCTTTGAGTGAGCTGATACCGCTCGCCGCAGCC
GAACGACCGAGCGCAGCGAGTCAGTGAGCGAGGAAGCGGAAGAGCGCCCAATACGCAAACCGCCTCTCCC
CGCGCGTTGGCCGATTCATTAATGCAGCTGGCACGACAGGTTTCCCGACTGGAAAGCGGGCAGTGAGCGC
AACGCAATTAATGTGAGTTAGCTCACTCATTAGGCACCCCAGGCTTTACACTTTATGCTTCCGGCTCGTA
TGTTGTGTGGAATTGTGAGCGGATAACAATTTCACACAGGAAACAGCTATGACCATGAGGCGCGCCG
